Addgene plasmid #33105: pCMX-Gal4-TEAD4
Depositing lab: Kunliang Guan. Depositing organization: University of California, San Diego (UCSD). Publication: TEAD mediates YAP-dependent gene induction and growth control. Zhao B, Ye X, Yu J, Li L, Li W, Li S, Yu J, Lin JD, Wang CY, Chinnaiyan AM, Lai ZC, Guan KL. Genes Dev. 2008 Jul 15. 22(14):1962-71. 10.1101/gad.1664408 PubMed 18579750.
Backbone
  Vector backbone: PCMX
  Backbone size w/o insert (bp): 4500
  Vector type: Mammalian Expression
Growth in bacteria
  Bacterial resistance: Ampicillin, 100 μg/mL
  Growth temperature: 37°C
  Growth strain: DH5alpha
  Copy number: Unknown
Gene/Insert
  Gene/Insert name: TEAD4
  Species: H. sapiens (human)
  Entrez Gene: TEAD4 (a.k.a. EFTR-2, RTEF1, TCF13L1, TEF-3, TEF3, TEFR-1, hRTEF-1B)
  Promoter: CMV
  Tag / fusion protein: Gal4 (N terminal on insert)
  Cloning method: Unknown
  Sequencing primers: 5′ CMV-F; 3′ SV40-splice-R2
Terms and licenses: Academic/Nonprofit Terms; Industry Terms: Not Available to Industry
How to cite: pCMX-Gal4-TEAD4 was a gift from Kunliang Guan (Addgene plasmid # 33105 ; http://n2t.net/addgene:33105 ; RRID:Addgene_33105)
