[The description below was written by a language model from this plasmid's Addgene catalogue record and pLannotate feature annotations shown in this document.]
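Description:
pCMX-Gal4-TEAD4 is a mammalian expression plasmid built on the pCMX backbone (about 4.5 kb without insert; the sequenced record is roughly 6 kb) that produces human TEAD4 fused at its N terminus to the DNA-binding domain of the yeast transcription factor GAL4. It is propagated in E. coli through a ColE1/pUC-type origin and selected with ampicillin via the β-lactamase gene and its own promoter. Short remnants of rop, bom, lacZα and lacI in the feature table appear to be leftovers of earlier cloning vectors rather than functional parts.

Expression is driven by the human cytomegalovirus immediate-early enhancer and promoter. A T7 promoter lies just upstream of the coding region and could support in vitro transcription. The GAL4 DNA-binding domain is followed by an attB1 remnant, the TEAD4 coding sequence and an attB2 site, which suggests Gateway-style recombination, although the catalogue lists the cloning method as unknown. TEAD4 is annotated as a fragment, so the record does not establish whether the full-length open reading frame is present. Downstream, SV40 early-region sequence supplies the small t intron and the SV40 polyadenylation signal for transcript processing; the small t, large T and NLS annotations there are most likely incidental matches within this 3′ cassette. An SV40 origin is also present, allowing episomal replication in cells that express large T antigen.

TEAD4 is a transcription factor acting at the end of the Hippo pathway, partnering with the coactivators YAP and TAZ. Tethering it to DNA through GAL4 lets its coactivator-dependent transcriptional activity be read out from a reporter carrying GAL4 binding sites, independently of TEAD4's own DNA recognition. This fits the associated study on TEAD-mediated, YAP-dependent gene induction.
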