Features (pLannotate 1.2.2; 23 found; start..end, strand, type, name):
      1..36      +  CDS            rop (fragment): Rop protein, which maintains plasmids at low copy number; rop
    138..237     +  misc_feature   bom (fragment): basis of mobility region from pBR322
    243..310     -  CDS            lacZα (fragment): LacZα fragment of β-galactosidase; lacZ fragment
    316..695     +  enhancer       CMV enhancer: human cytomegalovirus immediate early enhancer
    696..899     +  promoter       CMV promoter: human cytomegalovirus (CMV) immediate early promoter
    895..928     +  LTR            5' LTR (truncated) (fragment): truncated 5' long terminal repeat (LTR) from HIV-1
    944..962     +  promoter       T7 promoter: promoter for bacteriophage T7 RNA polymerase
    995..1435    +  CDS            GAL4 DNA binding domain: DNA binding domain of the GAL4 transcriptional activator; Saccharomyces cerevisiae GAL4 (truncated)
   1452..1469    +  protein_bind   attB1 (fragment): mutant version of attB; core recombination site for the Gateway® BP reaction BP Clonase™
   1475..2557    +  CDS            TEAD4 (fragment): TEAD4_HUMAN - Also known as RTEF1, TCF13L1, TEF3. Experimental evidence at protein level: Swiss-Prot protein existence level 1. Transcription factor which plays a key role in the Hippo signaling pathway, a pathway involved in organ size control and tumor suppression by restricting proliferation and promoting apoptosis. The core of this pathway is composed of a kinase cascade wherein MST1/MST2, in complex with its regulatory protein SAV1, phosphorylates and activates LATS1/2 in complex with its regulatory protein MOB1, which in turn phosphorylates and inactivates YAP1 oncoprotein and WWTR1/TAZ.
   2560..2583    -  protein_bind   attB2: mutant version of attB; recombination site for the Gateway® BP reaction BP Clonase™
   2647..2721    +  CDS            small t antigen (fragment): SV40 (simian virus 40) small t antigen
   2723..2788    +  intron         small t intron: SV40 (simian virus 40) small t antigen intron
   2918..2938    +  CDS            SV40 NLS: nuclear localization signal of SV40 (simian virus 40) large T antigen
   2945..3079    +  CDS            LT_POVHA (fragment): Protein inferred from homology: Swiss-Prot protein existence level 3. Isoform large T antigen is a key early protein essential for both driving viral replication and inducing cellular transformation. Plays a role in viral genome replication by driving entry of quiescent cells into the cell cycle and by autoregulating the synthesis of viral early mRNA. Displays highly oncogenic activities by corrupting the host cellular checkpoint mechanisms that guard cell division and the transcription, replication, and repair of DNA. Participates in the modulation of cellular gene expression preceeding viral
   3104..3187    +  CDS            large T antigen (fragment): large T antigen from SV40 (simian virus 40)
   3210..3344    +  polyA_signal   SV40 poly(A) signal: SV40 polyadenylation signal
   3693..3791    -  CDS            VP1_POVMP (fragment): Experimental evidence at protein level: Swiss-Prot protein existence level 1. Forms an icosahedral capsid with a T=7 symmetry and a 40 nm diameter. The capsid is composed of 72 pentamers linked to each other by disulfide bonds and associated with VP2 or VP3 proteins. Interacts with terminal alpha(2,3)-linked sialic acids on the cell surface to provide virion attachment to target cell. This attachment induces virion internalization predominantly through caveolin-mediated endocytosis. Once attached, the virion is internalized by caveolin- mediated endocytosis and traffics to the endoplasmic reti
   3802..3936    +  rep_origin     SV40 ori: SV40 origin of replication
   3935..3989    -  CDS            lacI (fragment): lac repressor; lacI; The lac repressor binds to the lac operator to inhibit transcription in E. coli. This inhibition can be relieved by adding lactose or isopropyl-β-D-thiogalactopyranoside (IPTG).
   4172..4760    -  rep_origin     ori: high-copy-number ColE1/pMB1/pBR322/pUC origin of replication
   4931..5791    -  CDS            AmpR: β-lactamase; bla; confers resistance to ampicillin, carbenicillin, and related antibiotics
   5792..5896    -  promoter       AmpR promoter: bla
>Addgene plasmid #33105 | pCMX-Gal4-TEAD4 | addgene full sequence | sequence record 155347 | Addgene NGS results
CTCGCGCGTTTCGGTGATGACGGTGAAAACCTCTGACACATGCAGCTCCCGGAGACGGTCACAGCTTGTC
TGTAAGCGGATGCCGGGAGCAGACAAGCCCGTCAGGGCGCGTCAGCGGGTGTTGGCGGGTGTCGGGGCTG
GCTTAACTATGCGGCATCAGAGCAGATTGTACTGAGAGTGCACCATATGCGGTGTGAAATACCGCACAGA
TGCGTAAGGAGAAAATACCGCATCAGGCGCCATTCGCCATTCAGGCTGCGCAACTGTTGGGAAGGGCGAT
CGGTGCGGGCCTCTTCGCTATTACGCCAGCGCGTTGACATTGATTATTGACTAGTTATTAATAGTAATCA
ATTACGGGGTCATTAGTTCATAGCCCATATATGGAGTTCCGCGTTACATAACTTACGGTAAATGGCCCGC
CTGGCTGACCGCCCAACGACCCCCGCCCATTGACGTCAATAATGACGTATGTTCCCATAGTAACGCCAAT
AGGGACTTTCCATTGACGTCAATGGGTGGAGTATTTACGGTAAACTGCCCACTTGGCAGTACATCAAGTG
TATCATATGCCAAGTACGCCCCCTATTGACGTCAATGACGGTAAATGGCCCGCCTGGCATTATGCCCAGT
ACATGACCTTATGGGACTTTCCTACTTGGCAGTACATCTACGTATTAGTCATCGCTATTACCATGGTGAT
GCGGTTTTGGCAGTACATCAATGGGCGTGGATAGCGGTTTGACTCACGGGGATTTCCAAGTCTCCACCCC
ATTGACGTCAATGGGAGTTTGTTTTGGCACCAAAATCAACGGGACTTTCCAAAATGTCGTAACAACTCCG
CCCCATTGACGCAAATGGGCGGTAGGCGTGTACGGTGGGAGGTCTATATAAGCAGAGCTCTCTGGCTAAC
TAGAGAACCCACTGCTTACTGGCTTATCGAAATTAATACGACTCACTATAGGGAGACCCAAGCTTGAAGC
AAGCCTCCTGAAAGATGAAGCTACTGTCTTCTATCGAACAAGCATGCGATATTTGCCGACTTAAAAAGCT
CAAGTGCTCCAAAGAAAAACCGAAGTGCGCCAAGTGTCTGAAGAACAACTGGGAGTGTCGCTACTCTCCC
AAAACCAAAAGGTCTCCGCTGACTAGGGCACATCTGACAGAAGTGGAATCAAGGCTAGAAAGACTGGAAC
AGCTATTTCTACTGATTTTTCCTCGAGAAGACCTTGACATGATTTTGAAAATGGATTCTTTACAGGATAT
AAAAGCATTGTTAACAGGATTATTTGTACAAGATAATGTGAATAAAGATGCCGTCACAGATAGATTGGCT
TCAGTGGAGACTGATATGCCTCTAACATTGAGACAGCATAGAATAAGTGCGACATCATCATCGGAAGAGA
GTAGTAACAAAGGTCAAAGACAGTTGACTGTATCGCCGGAATTCCCATCAACAAGTTTGTACAAAAAAGT
TGGCATGTATGGTCGGAACGAGCTGATTGCCCGCTACATCAAGCTCCGGACAGGGAAGACCCGCACCAGG
AAGCAGGTCTCCAGCCACATCCAGGTGCTGGCTCGTCGCAAAGCTCGCGAGATCCAGGCCAAGCTAAAGG
ACCAGGCAGCTAAGGACAAGGCCCTGCAGAGCATGGCTGCCATGTCGTCTGCACAGATCATCTCCGCCAC
GGCCTTCCACAGTAGCATGGCCCTCGCCCGGGGCCCCGGCCGCCCAGCAGTCTCAGGGTTTTGGCAAGGA
GCTTTGCCAGGCCAAGCCGGAACGTCCCATGATGTGAAGCCTTTCTCTCAGCAAACCTATGCTGTCCAGC
CTCCGCTGCCTCTGCCAGGGTTTGAGTCTCCTGCAGGGCCCGCCCCATCGCCCTCTGCGCCCCCGGCACC
CCCATGGCAGGGCCGCAGCGTGGCCAGCTCCAAGCTCTGGATGTTGGAGTTCTCTGCCTTCCTGGAGCAG
CAGCAGGACCCGGACACGTACAACAAGCACCTGTTCGTGCACATTGGCCAGTCCAGCCCAAGCTACAGCG
ACCCCTACCTCGAAGCCGTGGACATCCGCCAAATCTATGACAAATTCCCGGAGAAAAAGGGTGGACTCAA
GGATCTCTTCGAACGGGGACCCTCCAATGCCTTTTTTCTTGTGAAGTTCTGGGCAGACCTCAACACCAAC
ATCGAGGATGAAGGCAGCTCCTTCTATGGGGTCTCCAGCCAGTATGAGAGCCCCGAGAACATGATCATCA
CCTGCTCCACGAAGGTCTGCTCTTTCGGCAAGCAGGTGGTGGAGAAAGTTGAGACAGAGTATGCTCGCTA
TGAGAATGGACACTACTCTTACCGCATCCACCGGTCCCCGCTCTGTGAGTACATGATCAACTTCATCCAC
AAGCTCAAGCACCTCCCTGAGAAGTACATGATGAACAGCGTGCTGGAGAACTTCACCATCCTGCAGGTGG
TCACCAACAGAGACACACAGGAGACCTTGCTGTGCATTGCCTATGTCTTTGAGGTGTCAGCCAGTGAGCA
CGGGGCTCAGCACCACATCTACAGGCTGGTGAAAGAATGCCCAACTTTCTTGTACAAAGTGGTTGATGGG
GATCCGTCGACGGTACCAGATATCAGGATCCTGGCCAGCTAGCTAGGTAGCTAGAGGATCTTTGTGAAGG
AACCTTACTTCTGTGGTGTGACATAATTGGACAAACTACCTACAGAGATTTAAAGCTCTAAGGTAAATAT
AAAATTTTTAAGTGTATAATGTGTTAAACTACTGATTCTAATTGTTTGTGTATTTTAGATTCCAACCTAT
GGAACTGATGAATGGGAGCAGTGGTGGAATGCCTTTAATGAGGAAAACCTGTTTTGCTCAGAAGAAATGC
CATCTAGTGATGATGAGGCTACTGCTGACTCTCAACATTCTACTCCTCCAAAAAAGAAGAGAAAGGTAGA
AGACCCCAAGGACTTTCCTTCAGAATTGCTAAGTTTTTTGAGTCATGCTGTGTTTAGTAATAGAACTCTT
GCTTGCTTTGCTATTTACACCACAAAGGAAAAAGCTGCACTGCTATACAAGAAAATTATGGAAAAATATT
TGATGTATAGTGCCTTGACTAGAGATCATAATCAGCCATACCACATTTGTAGAGGTTTTACTTGCTTTAA
AAAACCTCCCACACCTCCCCCTGAACCTGAAACATAAAATGAATGCAATTGTTGTTGTTAACTTGTTTAT
TGCAGCTTATAATGGTTACAAATAAAGCAATAGCATCACAAATTTCACAAATAAAGCATTTTTTTCACTG
CATTCTAGTTGTGGTTTGTCCAAACTCATCAATGTATCTTATCATGTCTGGATCAGCTTCAGAAGATGGC
GGAGGGCCTCCAACACAGTAATTTTCCTCCCGACTCTTAAAATAGAAAATGTCAAGTCAGTTAAGCAGGA
AGTGACTAACTGACCGCAGCTGGCCGTGCGACATCCTCTTTTAATTAGTTGCTAGGCAACTGCCCTCCAG
AGGGCAGTGTGGTTTTGCAAGAGGAAGCAAAAAGCCTCTCCACCCAGGCCTAGAATGTTTCCACCCAATC
ATTACTATGACAACAGCTGTTTTTTTTAGTATTAAGCAGAGGCCGGGGGCCCCTGGCCTCCGCTTACTCT
GGAGAAAAAGAAGAGAGGCATTGTAGAGGCTTCCAGAGGCAACTTGTCAAAACAGGACTGCTTCTATTTC
TGTCACACTGTCTGGCCCTGTCACAAGGTCCAGCACCTCCATACCCCCTTTAATAAGCAGTTTGGGAACG
GGTGCGGGTCTTACTCCGCCCATCCCGCCCCTAACTCCGCCCAGTTCCGCCCATTCTCCGCCCCATGGCT
GACTAATTTTTTTTATTTATGCAGAGGCCGAGGCCGCCTCGGCCTCTGAGCTATTCCAGAAGTAGTGAGG
AGGCTTTTTTGGAGGCTGCATTAATGAATCGGCCAACGCGCGGGGAGAGGCGGTTTGCGTATTGGGCGCT
CTTCCGCTTCCTCGCTCACTGACTCGCTGCGCTCGGTCGTTCGGCTGCGGCGAGCGGTATCAGCTCACTC
AAAGGCGGTAATACGGTTATCCACAGAATCAGGGGATAACGCAGGAAAGAACATGTGAGCAAAAGGCCAG
CAAAAGGCCAGGAACCGTAAAAAGGCCGCGTTGCTGGCGTTTTTCCATAGGCTCCGCCCCCCTGACGAGC
ATCACAAAAATCGACGCTCAAGTCAGAGGTGGCGAAACCCGACAGGACTATAAAGATACCAGGCGTTTCC
CCCTGGAAGCTCCCTCGTGCGCTCTCCTGTTCCGACCCTGCCGCTTACCGGATACCTGTCCGCCTTTCTC
CCTTCGGGAAGCGTGGCGCTTTCTCATAGCTCACGCTGTAGGTATCTCAGTTCGGTGTAGGTCGTTCGCT
CCAAGCTGGGCTGTGTGCACGAACCCCCCGTTCAGCCCGACCGCTGCGCCTTATCCGGTAACTATCGTCT
TGAGTCCAACCCGGTAAGACACGACTTATCGCCACTGGCAGCAGCCACTGGTAACAGGATTAGCAGAGCG
AGGTATGTAGGCGGTGCTACAGAGTTCTTGAAGTGGTGGCCTAACTACGGCTACACTAGAAGAACAGTAT
TTGGTATCTGCGCTCTGCTGAAGCCAGTTACCTTCGGAAAAAGAGTTGGTAGCTCTTGATCCGGCAAACA
AACCACCGCTGGTAGCGGTGGTTTTTTTGTTTGCAAGCAGCAGATTACGCGCAGAAAAAAAGGATCTCAA
GAAGATCCTTTGATCTTTTCTACGGGGTCTGACGCTCAGTGGAACGAAAACTCACGTTAAGGGATTTTGG
TCATGAGATTATCAAAAAGGATCTTCACCTAGATCCTTTTAAATTAAAAATGAAGTTTTAAATCAATCTA
AAGTATATATGAGTAAACTTGGTCTGACAGTTACCAATGCTTAATCAGTGAGGCACCTATCTCAGCGATC
TGTCTATTTCGTTCATCCATAGTTGCCTGACTCCCCGTCGTGTAGATAACTACGATACGGGAGGGCTTAC
CATCTGGCCCCAGTGCTGCAATGATACCGCGAGACCCACGCTCACCGGCTCCAGATTTATCAGCAATAAA
CCAGCCAGCCGGAAGGGCCGAGCGCAGAAGTGGTCCTGCAACTTTATCCGCCTCCATCCAGTCTATTAAT
TGTTGCCGGGAAGCTAGAGTAAGTAGTTCGCCAGTTAATAGTTTGCGCAACGTTGTTGCCATTGCTACAG
GCATCGTGGTGTCACGCTCGTCGTTTGGTATGGCTTCATTCAGCTCCGGTTCCCAACGATCAAGGCGAGT
TACATGATCCCCCATGTTGTGCAAAAAAGCGGTTAGCTCCTTCGGTCCTCCGATCGTTGTCAGAAGTAAG
TTGGCCGCAGTGTTATCACTCATGGTTATGGCAGCACTGCATAATTCTCTTACTGTCATGCCATCCGTAA
GATGCTTTTCTGTGACTGGTGAGTACTCAACCAAGTCATTCTGAGAATAGTGTATGCGGCGACCGAGTTG
CTCTTGCCCGGCGTCAATACGGGATAATACCGCGCCACATAGCAGAACTTTAAAAGTGCTCATCATTGGA
AAACGTTCTTCGGGGCGAAAACTCTCAAGGATCTTACCGCTGTTGAGATCCAGTTCGATGTAACCCACTC
GTGCACCCAACTGATCTTCAGCATCTTTTACTTTCACCAGCGTTTCTGGGTGAGCAAAAACAGGAAGGCA
AAATGCCGCAAAAAAGGGAATAAGGGCGACACGGAAATGTTGAATACTCATACTCTTCCTTTTTCAATAT
TATTGAAGCATTTATCAGGGTTATTGTCTCATGAGCGGATACATATTTGAATGTATTTAGAAAAATAAAC
AAATAGGGGTTCCGCGCACATTTCCCCGAAAAGTGCCACCTGACGTCTAAGAAACCATTATTATCATGAC
ATTAACCTATAAAAATAGGCGTATCACGAGGCCCTTTCGT
