>Addgene plasmid #33105 | pCMX-Gal4-TEAD4 | addgene partial sequence | sequence record 42642 | GAL4N-term
CATCAACAGTTTGTACAAAAAAGTTGGCATGTATGGTCGGAACGAGCTGATTGCCCGCTACATCAAGCTC
CGGACAGGGAAGACCCGCACCAGGAAGCAGGTCTCCAGCCACATCCAGGTGCTGGCTCGTCGCAAAGCTC
GCGAGATCCAGGCCAAGCTAAAGGACCAGGCAGCTAAGGACAAGGCCCTGCAGAGCATGGCTGCCATGTC
GTCTGCACAGATCATCTCCGCCACGGCCTTCCACAGTAGCATGGCCCTCGCCCGGGGCCCCGGCCGCCCA
GCAGTCTCAGGGTTTTGGCAAGGAGCTTTGCCAGGCCAAGCCGGAACGTCCCATGATGTGAAGCCTTTCT
CTCAGCAAACCTATGCTGTCCAGCCTCCGCTGCCTCTGCCAGGGTTTGAGTCTCCTGCAGGGCCCGCCCC
ATCGCCCTCTGCGCCCCCGGCACCCCCATGGCAGGGCCGCAGCGTGGCCAGCTCCAAGCTCTGGATGTTG
GAGTTCTCTGCCTTCCTGGAGCAGCAGCAGGACCCGGACACGTACAACAAGCACCTGTTCGTGCACATTG
GCCAGTCCAGCCCAAGCTACAGCGACCCCTACCTCGAAGCCGTGGACATCCGCCAAATCTATGACAAATT
CCCGGAGAAAAAGGGTGGACTCAAGGATCTCTTCGAACGGGGACCCTCCAATGCCTTTTTTCTTGTGAAG
TTCTGGGCAGACCTCAACACCAACATCGAGGATGAAGGCAGCTCCTTCTATGGGGTCTCCAGCCAGTATG
AGAGCCCCGAGAACATGATCATCACCTGCTCCACGAA
